>Addgene plasmid #1122 | pG1-NMGR526 | addgene partial sequence | sequence record 16485 | 1122 with m13reverse
GGGNCGGCCTAACGAGTAATAGGACCGGCAATTCTTCANGCAATAAACAGGAATACCAATTATTAAAAGA
TAACTTAGGTCAGATCGTACAATAAAGCTTTGAAGAAAAATGCGCCTTATTCAATCTTTGCTATAAAAAA
TGGCCCAAAATCTCACATTGGAAGACATTTGATGACCTCATTTCTTTCAATGAAGGGCCTAACGGAGTTG
ACTAATGTTGTGGGAAATTGGAGCGATAAGCGTGCTTCTGCCGTGGCCAGGACAACGTATACTCATCAGA
TAACAGCAATACCTGATCACTACTTCGCACTAGTTTCTCGGTACTATGCATATGATCCAATATCAAAGGA
AATGATAGCATTGAAGGATGAGACTAATCCAATTGAGGAGTGGCAGCATATAGAACAGCTAAAGGGTAGT
GCTGAAGGAAGCATACGATACCCCGCATGGAATGGGATAATATCACAGGAGGTACTAGACTACCTTTCAT
CCTACATAAATAGACGCATATAAGTACGCATTTAAGCATAAACACGCACTATGCCGTTCTTCTCATGTAT
ATATATATACAGGCAACACGCAGATATAGGTGCGACGTGAACAGTGAGCTGTATGTGCGCAGCTCGCGTT
GCATTTTCGGAAGCGCTCGTTTTCGGAAACGCTTTGAAGTTCCTATTCCGAAGTTCCTATTCTCTAGAAA
GTATAGGAACTTCAGAGCGCTTTTGAAAACCAAAAGCGCTCTGAAGACGCACTTTCAAAAAACCAAAAAC
GCACCGGACTGTAACGAGCTACTAAAAATA
