[The description below was written by a language model from this plasmid's Addgene catalogue record.]
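Description:
pG1-NMGR526 is a yeast expression plasmid built on the pG1 backbone, a roughly 7.4 kb high-copy episomal vector that replicates in Saccharomyces cerevisiae through a 2 micron origin and is selected by tryptophan prototrophy (TRP marker). In Escherichia coli it is maintained as a high-copy plasmid under ampicillin selection. Expression of the insert is driven by the strong constitutive GPD (glyceraldehyde-3-phosphate dehydrogenase) promoter and terminated by the PGK terminator, so the encoded protein is produced at high levels in yeast without induction.

The approximately 2.3 kb insert, cloned as a BamHI fragment with both sites retained, encodes a chimeric protein. In it, the N and M domains of the yeast translation termination factor Sup35 are fused at their C-terminal end to a rat glucocorticoid receptor (Nr3c1) derivative designated GR526. The NM region is the prion-determining part of Sup35, responsible for the self-propagating aggregated state underlying the [PSI+] element, while the glucocorticoid receptor is a transcription factor whose activity can be monitored in yeast. Joining the two places an unrelated functional protein under the control of a prion domain. This fits the associated publication's theme of creating a protein-based element of inheritance, in which the fusion partner's activity would be expected to change heritably with the aggregation state of NM. The record does not define the exact boundaries of the GR526 fragment. It notes that part of the plasmid derives from earlier constructs used to study steroid receptor action in yeast. No feature table is provided, so details beyond the catalogue fields cannot be confirmed.
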