Addgene plasmid #1122: pG1-NMGR526
Depositing lab: Susan Lindquist. Depositing organization: Whitehead Institute for Biomedical Research. Publication: Creating a protein-based element of inheritance. Li L, Lindquist S. Science 2000 Jan 28;287(5453):661-4. 10.1126/science.287.5453.661 PubMed 10650001.
Backbone
  Vector backbone: pG1, 2 micron GPD promoter PGK terminator, TRP selection
  Backbone size w/o insert (bp): 7400
  Vector type: Yeast Expression
Growth in bacteria
  Bacterial resistance: Ampicillin, 100 μg/mL
  Growth temperature: 37°C
  Growth strain: DH5alpha
  Copy number: High Copy
Gene/Insert
  Gene/Insert name: sup35 NM domain fused with GR (alt names: Rat glucocorticoid receptor; Yeast Sup35)
  Species: R. norvegicus (rat), S. cerevisiae (budding yeast)
  Insert size (bp): 2337
  GenBank ID: AY553990
  Entrez Gene: SUP35 (a.k.a. YDR172W, GST1, PNM2, SAL3, SUF12, SUP2, SUP36); Nr3c1 (a.k.a. GR, Gcr, Grl)
  Tag / fusion protein: GR526 (C terminal on insert)
  Cloning method: Restriction Enzyme; 5′ cloning site BamHI (not destroyed); 3′ cloning site BamHI (not destroyed)
  Sequencing primers: 5′ M13 Reverse
Resource information
  A portion of this plasmid was derived from a plasmid made by: see comments
Terms and licenses: Academic/Nonprofit Terms; Industry Terms: Not Available to Industry
Depositor comments: Derived from plasmids from the following reference: Picard D, Khurseed B, Garabedian MJ, Fortin MG, Lindquist S, Yamamoto KR. Reduced levels of hsp90 compromise steroid receptor action in vivo. Nature (1990), 348 (6297): 166-8.
How to cite: pG1-NMGR526 was a gift from Susan Lindquist (Addgene plasmid # 1122 ; http://n2t.net/addgene:1122 ; RRID:Addgene_1122)
